>Addgene plasmid #245155 | pJAK207 | addgene full sequence | sequence record 495266 | Addgene NGS Result
TTGAGATCCTTTTTTTCTGCGCGTAATCTGCTGCTTGCAAACAAAAAAACCACCGCTACCAGCGGTGGTT
TGTTTGCCGGATCAAGAGCTACCAACTCTTTTTCCGAAGGTAACTGGCTTCAGCAGAGCGCAGATACCAA
ATACTGTTCTTCTAGTGTAGCCGTAGTTAGGCCACCACTTCAAGAACTCTGTAGCACCGCCTACATACCT
CGCTCTGCTAATCCTGTTACCAGTGGCTGCTGCCAGTGGCGATAAGTCGTGTCTTACCGGGTTGGACTCA
AGACGATAGTTACCGGATAAGGCGCAGCGGTCGGGCTGAACGGGGGGTTCGTGCACACAGCCCAGCTTGG
AGCGAACGACCTACACCGAACTGAGATACCTACAGCGTGAGCTATGAGAAAGCGCCACGCTTCCCGAAGG
GAGAAAGGCGGACAGGTATCCGGTAAGCGGCAGGGTCGGAACAGGAGAGCGCACGAGGGAGCTTCCAGGG
GGAAACGCCTGGTATCTTTATAGTCCTGTCGGGTTTCGCCACCTCTGACTTGAGCGTCGATTTTTGTGAT
GCTCGTCAGGGGGGCGGAGCCTATGGAAAAACGCCAGCAACGCGGCCTTTTTACGGTTCCTGGCCTTTTG
CTGGCCTTTTGCTCACATGTTCTTTCCTGCGTTATCCCCTGATTCTGTGGATAACCGTATTACCGCCTTT
GAGTGAGCTGATACCGCTCGCCGCAGCCGAACGACCGAGCGCAGCGAGTCAGTGAGCGAGGAAGCGGAAG
AGCGCCCAATACGCAGGGCCCCCTGCTTCGGGGTCATTATAGCGATTTTTTCGGTATATCCATCCTTTTT
CGCACGATATACAGGATTTTGCCAAAGGGTTCGTGTAGACTTTCCTTGGTGTATCCAACGGCGTCAGCCG
GGCAGGATAGGTGAAGTAGGCCCACCCGCGAGCGGGTGTTCCTTCTTCACTGTCCCTTATTCGCACCTGG
CGGTGCTCAACGGGAATCCTGCTCTGCGAGGCTGGCCGGCTACCGCCGGCGTAACAGATGAGGGCAAGCG
GATGGCTGATGAAACCAAGCCAACCAGGAAGGGCAGCCCACCTATCAAGGTGTACTGCCTTCCAGACGAA
CGAAGAGCGATTGAGGAAAAGGCGGCGGCGGCCGGCATGAGCCTGTCGGCCTACCTGCTGGCCGTCGGCC
AGGGCTACAAAATCACGGGCGTCGTGGACTATGAGCACGTCCGCGAGCTGGCCCGCATCAATGGCGACCT
GGGCCGCCTGGGCGGCCTGCTGAAACTCTGGCTCACCGACGACCCGCGCACGGCGCGGTTCGGTGATGCC
ACGATCCTCGCCCTGCTGGCGAAGATCGAAGAGAAGCAGGACGAGCTTGGCAAGGTCATGATGGGCGTGG
TCCGCCCGAGGGCAGAGCCATGACTTTTTTAGCCGCTAAAACGGCCGGGGGGTGCGCGTGATTGCCAAGC
ACGTCCCCATGCGCTCCATCAAGAAGAGCGACTTCGCGGAGCTGGTGAAGTACATCACCGACGAGCAAGG
CAAGACCGATCGGGCCCCCTGCAGGATAAAAAAATTGTAGATAAATTTTATAAAATAGTTTTATCTACAA
TTTTTTTATCAGGAAACAGCTATGACCGCGGCCGCTGTATCCATATGACCATGATTACGAATTCCCCGGA
TCGAGATAGTATATGATGCATATTCTTTAAATATAGATAAAGTTATAGAAGCAATAGAAGATTTAGGATT
TACTGTAATATAAATTACACTTTTAAAAAGTTTAAAAACATGATACAATAAGTTATGGTTGGAATTGTTA
TCCGCTCACAATTCCAACTTATGATTAAAATTTTAAGGAGGTGTATTTCATAATGTGTCGAATAACGCTT
TACAAACAATTATTAACGCCCGGTTACCAGGCGAAGAGGGGCTGTGGCAGATTCATCTGCAGGACGGAAA
AATCAGCGCCATTGATGCGCAATCCGGCGTGATGCCCATAACTGAAAACAGCCTGGATGCCGAACAAGGT
TTAGTTATACCGCCGTTTGTGGAGCCACATATTCACCTGGACACCACGCAAACCGCCGGACAACCGAACT
GGAATCAGTCCGGCACGCTGTTTGAAGGCATTGAACGCTGGGCCGAGCGCAAAGCGTTATTAACCCATGA
CGATGTGAAACAACGCGCATGGCAAACGCTGAAATGGCAGATTGCCAACGGCATTCAGCATGTGCGTACC
CATGTCGATGTTTCGGATGCAACGCTAACTGCGCTGAAAGCAATGCTGGAAGTGAAGCAGGAAGTCGCGC
CGTGGATTGATCTGCAAATCGTCGCCTTCCCTCAGGAAGGGATTTTGTCGTATCCCAACGGTGAAGCGTT
GCTGGAAGAGGCGTTACGCTTAGGGGCAGATGTAGTGGGGGCGATTCCGCATTTTGAATTTACCCGTGAA
TACGGCGTGGAGTCGCTGCATAAAACCTTCGCCCTGGCGCAAAAATACGACCGTCTCATCGACGTTCACT
GTGATGAGATCGATGACGAGCAGTCGCGCTTTGTCGAAACCGTTGCTGCCCTGGCGCACCATGAAGGCAT
GGGCGCACGAGTCACCGCCAGCCACACCACGGCAATGCACTCCTATAACGGGGCGTATACCTCACGCCTG
TTCCGCTTGCTGAAAATGTCCGGTATTAACTTTGTCGCCAACCCGCTGGTCAATATTCATCTGCAAGGAC
GTTTCGATACGTATCCAAAACGTCGCGGCATCACGCGCGTTAAAGAGATGCTGGAGTCCGGCATTAACGT
CTGCTTTGGTCACGATGATGTCTTCGATCCGTGGTATCCGCTGGGAACGGCGAATATGCTGCAAGTGCTG
CATATGGGGCTGCATGTTTGCCAGTTGATGGGCTACGGGCAGATTAACGATGGCCTGAATTTAATCACCC
ACCACAGCGCAAGGACGTTGAATTTGCAGGATTACGGCATTGCCGCCGGAAACAGCGCCAACCTGATTAT
CCTGCCGGCTGAAAATGGGTTTGATGCGCTGCGCCGTCAGGTTCCGGTACGTTATTCGGTACGTGGCGGC
AAGGTGATTGCCAGCACACAACCGGCACAAACCACCGTATATCTGGAGCAGCCAGAAGCCATCGATTACA
AACGTTGAACGACTGGGTTACAGCGAGCTTAGTTTAAAGGGCGAATTCCTAGAGTCGACGTCACGCGTCC
ATGGAGATCTCGAGGCCTGCAGACATGCAAGCTTGGCACTGGCCGTCGTTTTACAACGTCGTGACTGGGA
AAACCCTGGCGTTACCCAACTTAATCGCCTTGCAGCACATCCCCCTTTCGCCAGCTGGCGTAATAGCGAA
GAGGCCCGCACCGATCGCCCTTCCCAACAGTTGCGCAGCCTGAATGGCGAATGGCGCTAGCATAAAAATA
AGAAGCCTGCATTTGCAGGCTTCTTATTTTTATGGCGCGCCGTTCTGAATCCTTAGCTAATGGTTCAACA
GGTAACTATGACGAAGATAGCACCCTGGATAAGTCTGTAATGGATTCTAAGGCATTTAATGAAGACGTGT
ATATAAAATGTGCTAATGAAAAAGAAAATGCGTTAAAAGAGCCTAAAATGAGTTCAAATGGTTTTGAAAT
TGATTGGTAGTTTAATTTAATATATTTTTTCTATTGGCTATCTCGATACCTATAGAATCTTCTGTTCACT
TTTGTTTTTGAAATATAAAAAGGGGCTTTTTAGCCCCTTTTTTTTAAAACTCCGGAGGAGTTTCTTCATT
CTTGATACTATACGTAACTATTTCGATTTGACTTCATTGTCAATTAAGCTAGTAAAATCAATGGTTAAAA
AACAAAAAACTTGCATTTTTCTACCTAGTAATTTATAATTTTAAGTGTCGAGTTTAAAAGTATAATTTAC
CAGGAAAGGAGCAAGTTTTTTAATAAGGAAAAATTTTTCCTTTTAAAATTCTATTTCGTTATATGACTAA
TTATAATCAAAAAAATGAAAATAAACAAGAGGTAAAAACTGCTTTAGAGAAATGTACTGATAAAAAAAGA
AAAAATCCTAGATTTACGTCATACATAGCACCTTTAACTACTAAGAAAAATATTGAAAGGACTTCCACTT
GTGGAGATTATTTGTTTATGTTGAGTGATGCAGACTTAGAACATTTTAAATTACATAAAGGTAATTTTTG
CGGTAATAGATTTTGTCCAATGTGTAGTTGGCGACTTGCTTGTAAGGATAGTTTAGAAATATCTATTCTT
ATGGAGCATTTAAGAAAAGAAGAAAATAAAGAGTTTATATTTTTAACTCTTACAACTCCAAATGTAAAAA
GTTATGATCTTAATTATTCTATTAAACAATATAATAAATCTTTTAAAAAATTAATGGAGCGTAAGGAAGT
TAAGGATATAACTAAAGGTTATATAAGAAAATTAGAAGTAACTTACCAAAAGGAAAAATACATAACAAAG
GATTTATGGAAAATAAAAAAAGATTATTATCAAAAAAAAGGACTTGAAATTGGTGATTTAGAACCTAATT
TTGATACTTATAATCCTCATTTTCATGTAGTTATTGCAGTTAATAAAAGTTATTTTACAGATAAAAATTA
TTATATAAATCGAGAAAGATGGTTGGAATTATGGAAGTTTGCTACTAAGGATGATTCTATAACTCAAGTT
GATGTTAGAAAAGCAAAAATTAATGATTATAAAGAGGTTTACGAACTTGCGAAATATTCAGCTAAAGACA
CTGATTATTTAATATCGAGGCCAGTATTTGAAATTTTTTATAAAGCATTAAAAGGCAAGCAGGTATTAGT
TTTTAGTGGATTTTTTAAAGATGCACACAAATTGTACAAGCAAGGAAAACTTGATGTTTATAAAAAGAAA
GATGAAATTAAATATGTCTATATAGTTTATTATAATTGGTGCAAAAAACAATATGAAAAAACTAGAATAA
GGGAACTTACGGAAGATGAAAAAGAAGAATTAAATCAAGATTTAATAGATGGAATAGAAATAGATTAAAG
TGTAACTATACTTTATATATATATGATTAAAAAAATAAAAAACAACAGCCTATTAGGTTGTTGTTTTTTA
TTTTCTTTATTAATTTTTTTAATTTTTAGTTTTTAGTTCTTTTTTAAAATAAGTTTCAGCCTCTTTTTCA
ATATTTTTTAAAGAAGGAGTATTTGCATGAATTGCCTTTTTTCTAACAGACTTAGGAAATATTTTAACAG
TATCTTCTTGCGCCGGTGATTTTGGAACTTCATAACTTACTAATTTATAATTATTATTTTCTTTTTTAAT
TGTAACAGTTGCAAAAGAAGCTGAACCTGTTCCTTCAACTAGTTTATCATCTTCAATATAATATTCTTGA
CCTATATAGTATAAATATATTTTTATTATATTTTTACTTTTTTCTGAATCTATTATTTTATAATCATAAA
AAGTTTTACCACCAAAAGAAGGTTGTACTCCTTCTGGTCCAACATATTTTTTTACTATATTATCTAAATA
ATTTTTGGGAACTGGTGTTGTAATTTGATTAATCGAACAACCAGTTATACTTAAAGGAATTATAACTATA
AAAATATATAGGATTATCTTTTTAAATTTCATTATTGGCCTCCTTTTTATTAAATTTATGTTACCATAAA
AAGGACATAACGGGAATATGTAGAATATTTTTAATGTAGACAAAATTTTACATAAATATAAAGAAAGGAA
GTGTTTGTTTAAATTTTATAGCAAACTATCAAAAATTAGGGGGATAAAAATTTATGAAAAAAAGGTTTTC
GATGTTATTTTTATGTTTAACTTTAATAGTTTGTGGTTTATTTACAAATTCGGCCGGCCAGTGGGCAAGT
TGAAAAATTCACAAAAATGTGGTATAATATCTTTGTTCATTAGAGCGATAAACTTGAATTTGAGAGGGAA
CTTAGATGGTATTTGAAAAAATTGATAAAAATAGTTGGAACAGAAAAGAGTATTTTGACCACTACTTTGC
AAGTGTACCTTGTACCTACAGCATGACCGTTAAAGTGGATATCACACAAATAAAGGAAAAGGGAATGAAA
CTATATCCTGCAATGCTTTATTATATTGCAATGATTGTAAACCGCCATTCAGAGTTTAGGACGGCAATCA
ATCAAGATGGTGAATTGGGGATATATGATGAGATGATACCAAGCTATACAATATTTCACAATGATACTGA
AACATTTTCCAGCCTTTGGACTGAGTGTAAGTCTGACTTTAAATCATTTTTAGCAGATTATGAAAGTGAT
ACGCAACGGTATGGAAACAATCATAGAATGGAAGGAAAGCCAAATGCTCCGGAAAACATTTTTAATGTAT
CTATGATACCGTGGTCAACCTTCGATGGCTTTAATCTGAATTTGCAGAAAGGATATGATTATTTGATTCC
TATTTTTACTATGGGGAAATATTATAAAGAAGATAACAAAATTATACTTCCTTTGGCAATTCAAGTTCAT
CACGCAGTATGTGACGGATTTCACATTTGCCGTTTTGTAAACGAATTGCAGGAATTGATAAATAGTTAAC
TTCAGGTTTGTCTGTAACTAAAAACAAGTATTTAAGCAAAAACATCGTAGAAATACGGTGTTTTTTGTTA
CCCTAAATATATCTTGCCCAAATGTCAAAGCTGGTGGAATGGCTTTTGGTATAAAAAATGAAGTGGCAAG
AGAAGTTGTTCGTGAGGTAAGAAACATAACGAAACTGCCTTTAGTAATAAAATTATCACCCAATGCAGAA
GATATTGTAGGAATGGCAAAAGTTTGTGAAGAAGAAGGTGCTGATGGAGTTTCATTAGTTAATACTTTTA
AAGCAATGGCAATTGATATAAAAAATAGAAGACCAGTATTTGAAAATGTATATGCTGGATTATCTGGACC
AGCTATAAAACCTATAGCTTTGAGAATGGTACATGAAGTGTGTAAAAATGTAAATATACCTGTAATGGGA
ATGGGCGGAATAACTAAAGCCACAGATGCTATAGAGTTTATAATGGCAGGAGCTACTTGTATCCAAGTTG
GAACTGCAAATTTTATGAATCCTAGAATAGGTATTGAAATAATAGATGGGATTAATGAATTTATGGATAG
AGAAGGAATAAAAAGTTTAGACGAAATAAGAGGAATTATATAAGGTAGAATAAATAGTATTTTAAAGATA
AAAAATATAGATTAAATAAACAATAATTTTATAACATTAACATGGAGGAAAAATAATATGAGTAAAGTAG
ATGTAGTGGATATATTAAAGAAAAGTGATGCATTGTTGGAGGGACATTTTTTATTATCTTCAGGAAAACA
CAGTAATAGATACGTACAATGTGCAAAAGTATTAAGATTTCCAGAATATGCTGCTGAGGTATTAAGTACA
GTTGTTGAACAAATAAAAGACTTAGATATAGACTTAGTAGTAGGACCAGCTATGGGTGGAGTAATAGTTT
CTTATGAGTTAGGAAGACAATTAGGAAAAGAAGCTGTATTTACTGAGAGAAAAGACAATACAATGGAGTT
AAGAAGAGGATTTGAAGTTAAAAAAGGAGCAAAGATAATAATTGCTGAAGACGTTGTAACTACTGGTAAA
TCAACTATGGAGACAAAAAGAGTATTAGAAGCCTTAGGTGGAGAAGTTGTAGGTGTTGCATGTATAGCAG
ATAGAACTAATCATGATATAGGTATGCCTATATATAGTGCTATAAAACTTGATATTCAAGTTTATGAATC
TGATGAGTGTCCTTTATGTAAGGAAGGAAAATTACCAGTTGTTAAGCCTGGAAGTAGAGAGTTCAAGGAA
TTAGGGATGTAATAACGAATTCTGCATCAAGCTAGCATAAAAATAAGAAGCCTGCATTTGCAGGCTTCTT
ATTTTTATGGTACCCGTTAACAGATCTGAGCTCAGAATGGGATCCGCACAATGAAGGACTGTTCAGTCTG
ATTCATCCACATTATACTAAATGCTTACTTCTATTCCATCTTCCATTTCCTCCAACTGAAAAAGGCTTCT
CTCATGAGAAGTCTTTTTTATTTAAACTTAATTATTTATAGTGTTACTTAAAAAATGTAAATTTTTTAGA
GTAAAAATTTGTAATATAACATATAACTTAAAAATAAAAAGCAGTTAGCCTTATAAATGAAGGTTAGCTG
TTTTTTTTGTTAAAAATATATTTACAAAATAAGAGATAGTAGCAGTACAATATAAGTATAAGGTAAAAGT
ATTATATATTAGGGAGGGGTAAGTATGAAAAATCAATTAAATGAAAATCATAAAAAGGTTGTATTTTTTG
GAGTAGGTGCTGTAGGAGCTACTTTTGCAGAACAATTTTTTAACTCTAAATATGATTTTAAAATTCTTTG
TGATAATGAAAGAAAGAAAAGATATTTAGAAGAAGGATTTATAATAAATGGAAAAAGGTATGATTTTAAT
TATGTAACTAAAGATGAGTATAAACAAGAGGCTGATTTTATAATTATAGGTCTAAAATATAATAATTTAA
AAGAAAATATAAAAGAATTAGATGGATTAGTTGGAAAAAATACAGTTATAATGTCTCTGCTAAATGGAGT
TGATAGCGAAGAGATAATAGGAGAAAGATTTGGAATTGGAAAAATGGTATATTCATATGTTACCAATATA
GATGCAAAGAAAATCAATAATAATATTATACACACTACTAATGGGATAATTGTATTTGGTAACAAAGATA
ATAGTGAAGATAGAAAAACTAATATAATAACTGAAGTCTTTGATGATGTAAATATAGAATATATTTTATC
AAAAGATATTCAACGAGATATGTGGTGGAAGTACATGGTTAATATTGGTGTAAATCAAACTTCAGCTATA
CTTGGTGCACCTTATGGAGTTTTTCAGAGTTCTGAGCATTTAAGAGAATTAGCAAAATCTGCAATGAGGG
AAGTTGTTGCTATAGCACAAGCAAAAGACATATCTCTTACAGAAGATGATGTTGAAAATTCATTACATAG
AATACTAGAACATTCAAAAGAAGGAAGAACATCAATGCTTCAAGACGTGGAAGCTCATAGACCTACAGAA
GTAGATATGTTTTCTAAGAATATCTGCAAACTTGGAAAAAAATATAGCATACCTACTCCTATAAATCAGA
CTTTATTTTATATGATAAAAGTAATTGAAAGTAGATTTTAAAGGGTATTTGTAAGAAATATTGATAATTA
TTGATTTTAAATTTTATTAATGTTATATACTATCCTTTTTGATAATCTCATGACCAAAATCCCTTAACGT
GAGTTTTCGTTCCACTGAGCGTCAGACCCCGTAGAAAAGATCAAAGGATCTTC
Features (pLannotate 1.2.2; 11 found; start..end, strand, type, name):
      1..589     +  rep_origin     ori: high-copy-number ColE1/pMB1/pBR322/pUC origin of replication
    910..1019    +  oriT           oriT: incP origin of transfer
   1052..1423    +  CDS            traJ: oriT-recognizing protein; traJ
   1461..1553    +  CDS            traI (fragment): TRAI6_ECOLX - Experimental evidence at protein level: Swiss-Prot protein existence level 1. The initiation process of transfer DNA synthesis requires the interaction of at least three plasmid-specific components (TraH, I, and J) at the transfer origin resulting in the assembly of a specialised nucleoprotein complex - the relaxosome. Site- and strand-specific cleavage at the transfer origin is dependent on TraI and TraJ. From Escherichia coli.
   1581..1597    +  polyA_signal   OpIE-2 poly(A) signal (fragment): immediate-early gene 2 from the Orgyia pseudotsugata multicapsid nucleopolyhedrovirus; baculovirus polyadenylation signal
   1811..1835    -  protein_bind   lac operator: The lac repressor binds to the lac operator to inhibit transcription in E. coli. This inhibition can be relieved by adding lactose or isopropyl-β-D-thiogalactopyranoside (IPTG). lac repressor encoded by lacI
   1876..3158    +  CDS            codA (fragment): E. coli cytosine deaminase; codA; confers sensitivity to 5-fluorocytosine
   3257..3411    +  CDS            lacZα (fragment): LacZα fragment of β-galactosidase; lacZ fragment
   5956..6576    +  CDS            catP: CAT2_CLOPF - Protein inferred from homology: Swiss-Prot protein existence level 3. This enzyme is an effector of chloramphenicol resistance in bacteria. From Clostridium perfringens.
   6656..7174    +  CDS            pyrD (fragment): PYRDB_DESRM - Experimental evidence at protein level: Swiss-Prot protein existence level 1. Together with PyrK, also forms a metal reductase complex able to reduce Fe(III)-chelates to Fe(II)-chelates, as well as soluble Cr(VI) and U(VI), using NADH as electron donor. To a lesser extent, can also use NADPH as an electron donor. Is unable to reduce riboflavin and FMN with NADH as electron donor. May have an in vivo role in metal reduction in D.reducens, which is an organism capable of reducing contaminant heavy metals and radionuclides. From Desulfotomaculum reducens (strain MI-1).
   7268..7849    +  CDS            pyrE: PYRE_CLOD6 - Protein inferred from homology: Swiss-Prot protein existence level 3. Catalyzes the transfer of a ribosyl phosphate group from 5- phosphoribose 1-diphosphate to orotate, leading to the formation of orotidine monophosphate (OMP). From Clostridioides difficile (strain 630) (Peptoclostridium difficile).
