[The description below was written by a language model from this plasmid's Addgene catalogue record and pLannotate feature annotations shown in this document.]
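Description:
pJAK207 is a bacterial knock-in (allele-exchange) plasmid built on the pMTLSC-7215 backbone and derived from pJAK081. It belongs to a set of genetic tools for Clostridioides difficile and related species. It is catalogued as an empty backbone with no gene insert. Its distinguishing feature is a 218 bp insertion carrying a 9 bp sequencing barcode (Barcode 7), which suggests it is one of a series of otherwise matching plasmids used to place distinguishable tags in the chromosome. In E. coli it replicates from a high-copy ColE1/pUC-type origin and is selected with chloramphenicol through catP, a Clostridium perfringens-type chloramphenicol acetyltransferase gene. An incP oriT with traJ and a traI fragment allows the plasmid to be mobilised by conjugation from an E. coli donor into the clostridial recipient.

The feature table also shows codA, the E. coli cytosine deaminase gene, which confers sensitivity to 5-fluorocytosine. In allele-exchange vectors of this kind, codA provides counter-selection against cells that retain the plasmid, enriching for double-crossover recombinants. A lac operator lies just upstream of codA, and a lacZα fragment lies downstream. The annotated C. difficile pyrE coding sequence and the adjacent pyrD-like fragment probably form part of the homology region directing integration, which would point to the pyrE locus as the insertion site, though the record does not state the target explicitly. The barcode insertion itself is not annotated, and several kilobases of the 9,363 nt sequence carry no annotation, including any clostridial replicon. The short baculoviral poly(A) hit is most likely a spurious match.
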