Addgene plasmid #245155: pJAK207
Purpose: (Empty Backbone) pJAK081-based knock-in plasmid with a 218 bp insertion containing 9 bp sequencing Barcode 7 (CCTCCAACT)
Depositing lab: Robert Fagan. Depositing organization: University of Sheffield. Publication: A set of genetic tools for use in Clostridioides difficile and related species. Fisher H, de Lussy Kubisa L, Jakhmola A, Walker E, Kirk JA, Oatley P, Chaudhuri RR, Douce GR, Ormsby MJ, Fagan RP. Microbiology (Reading). 2026 Feb;172(2). doi: 10.1099/mic.0.001665. PubMed 41712450.
Backbone
  Vector backbone: pMTLSC-7215
  Backbone manufacturer: Nigel P Minton
  Vector type: Bacterial knock-in
Growth in bacteria
  Bacterial resistance: Chloramphenicol, 25 μg/mL
  Growth temperature: 37°C
  Growth strain: DH5alpha
  Copy number: High Copy
Gene/Insert
  Gene/Insert name: None
Terms and licenses: Academic/Nonprofit Terms; Industry Terms: Not Available to Industry
How to cite: pJAK207 was a gift from Robert Fagan (Addgene plasmid # 245155 ; http://n2t.net/addgene:245155 ; RRID:Addgene_245155)
